Addgene plasmid #214254: pGEL854
Purpose: (Empty Backbone) Expression eTd-CBE in rice cells
Depositing lab: Yong Zhang. Depositing organization: Southwest University (SWU). Publication: High performance TadA-8e derived cytosine and dual base editors with undetectable off-target effects in plants. Fan T, Cheng Y, Wu Y, Liu S, Tang X, He Y, Liao S, Zheng X, Zhang T, Qi Y, Zhang Y. Nat Commun. 2024 Jun 14;15(1):5103. doi: 10.1038/s41467-024-49473-w. PubMed 38877035.
Backbone
  Vector backbone: pGEL852
  Vector type: Plant Expression
  Selectable markers: Hygromycin
Growth in bacteria
  Bacterial resistance: Kanamycin, 50 μg/mL
  Growth temperature: 37°C
  Growth strain: DH5alpha
  Copy number: Unknown
Terms and licenses: Academic/Nonprofit Terms; Industry Terms: Not Available to Industry
Depositor comments: Please visit https://doi.org/10.1101/2024.02.25.581917 for bioRxiv preprint.
How to cite: pGEL854 was a gift from Yong Zhang (Addgene plasmid # 214254 ; http://n2t.net/addgene:214254 ; RRID:Addgene_214254)
