[The description below was written by a language model from this plasmid's Addgene catalogue record and pLannotate feature annotations shown in this document.]
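Description:
pGEL854 is a large (about 20.8 kb) binary T-DNA plant expression vector, built on the pGEL852 backbone and deposited as an empty backbone for expressing the cytosine base editor eTd-CBE in rice cells. It replicates in E. coli through a ColE1/pMB1-type origin (with a bom site and a rop remnant). It also carries the pVS1 oriV, RepA and StaA functions that are generally used to maintain binary vectors in Agrobacterium. Bacterial selection is by kanamycin (aphA-3). Nopaline-type left and right border repeats delimit the region intended for transfer to the plant genome.

Within the T-DNA, the maize polyubiquitin (Ubi) promoter drives the editor reading frame. This consists of an E. coli TadA-derived deaminase domain, followed by Streptococcus pyogenes Cas9 and the phage PBS2 uracil glycosylase inhibitor (UGI), and it ends at the Arabidopsis HSP18.2 terminator. The associated publication describes TadA-8e-derived cytosine editors. The specific deaminase mutations and the nickase status of Cas9 are not given in the annotation.

A guide RNA region lies near the right border. It contains a tracrRNA scaffold fragment and two tRNA elements that flank a lac promoter/lacZα cassette with T3 and T7 promoters. This layout is consistent with a replaceable placeholder for inserting target spacers in a tRNA-processed guide array, which would fit the "empty backbone" designation. The promoter that transcribes the guides is not annotated.

Plant selection comes from a 35S-type promoter driving mCherry and then the hygromycin resistance gene, terminated by the CaMV poly(A) signal. This provides both a red fluorescent marker and hygromycin selection, although the record does not state how the two coding sequences are linked.
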