Features (pLannotate 1.2.2; 37 found; start..end, strand, type, name):
      1..174     +  promoter       35SPPDK promoter (fragment): hybrid promoter consisting of the cauliflower mosaic virus 35S enhancer fused to the maize C4PPDK basal promoter (Yoo et al., 2007)
    173..219     +  promoter       minimal CaMV 35S promoter: minimal 35S promoter from cauliflower mosaic virus
    294..1001    +  CDS            mCherry: mCherry is a basic (constitutively fluorescent) red fluorescent protein published in 2004, derived from Discosoma sp.. It is reported to be a very rapidly-maturing monomer with low acid sensitivity.
   1023..2048    +  CDS            HygR: aminoglycoside phosphotransferase from E. coli; aph(4)-Ia; confers resistance to hygromycin
   2089..2263    +  polyA_signal   CaMV poly(A) signal: cauliflower mosaic virus polyadenylation signal
   2341..2365    -  misc_feature   LB T-DNA repeat: left border repeat from nopaline C58 T-DNA
   2790..3584    +  CDS            KanR: aminoglycoside phosphotransferase; aphA-3; confers resistance to kanamycin
   3683..3752    -  ncRNA          RNA-OUT: Accession: RF00240 - RNA-OUT
   5009..5597    +  rep_origin     ori: high-copy-number ColE1/pMB1/pBR322/pUC origin of replication
   5783..5923    -  misc_feature   bom: basis of mobility region from pBR322
   6025..6064    -  CDS            rop (fragment): Rop protein, which maintains plasmids at low copy number; rop
   6267..6461    -  rep_origin     pVS1 oriV: origin of replication for the Pseudomonas plasmid pVS1 (Heeb et al., 2000)
   6527..7600    -  CDS            pVS1 RepA: replication protein from the Pseudomonas plasmid pVS1 (Heeb et al., 2000)
   8029..8658    -  CDS            pVS1 StaA: stability protein from the Pseudomonas plasmid pVS1 (Heeb et al., 2000)
   9218..9619    -  CDS            Y4CG_SINFN (fragment): Protein inferred from homology: Swiss-Prot protein existence level 3. From Sinorhizobium fredii (strain NBRC 101917 / NGR234).
   9959..9983    -  misc_feature   RB T-DNA repeat: right border repeat from nopaline C58 T-DNA
  10049..10203   -  CDS            lacZα (fragment): LacZα fragment of β-galactosidase; lacZ fragment
  10563..10633   -  ncRNA          tRNA: Accession: RF00005 - tRNA
  10675..10718   -  misc_RNA       tracrRNA (fragment): trans-activating CRISPR RNA for the Streptococcus pyogenes CRISPR/Cas9 system
  10778..10799   +  protein_bind   CAP binding site: CAP binding activates transcription in the presence of cAMP. E. coli catabolite activator protein
  10814..10844   +  promoter       lac promoter: promoter for the E. coli lac operon
  10848..10870   +  protein_bind   lac operator (fragment): The lac repressor binds to the lac operator to inhibit transcription in E. coli. This inhibition can be relieved by adding lactose or isopropyl-β-D-thiogalactopyranoside (IPTG). lac repressor encoded by lacI
  10913..10931   +  promoter       T3 promoter: promoter for bacteriophage T3 RNA polymerase
  10947..10970   +  misc_feature   MCS (fragment): pBluescript multiple cloning site
  10979..10997   -  promoter       T7 promoter: promoter for bacteriophage T7 RNA polymerase
  11005..11160   +  CDS            lacZα (fragment): LacZα fragment of β-galactosidase; lacZ fragment
  11165..11183   +  rep_origin     f1 ori (fragment): f1 bacteriophage origin of replication; arrow indicates direction of (+) strand synthesis
  11302..11372   -  ncRNA          tRNA: Accession: RF00005 - tRNA
  12945..13193   -  terminator     HSP terminator: efficient transcription terminator from the Arabidopsis thaliana heat shock protein 18.2 gene (Nagaya et al., 2010)
  13272..13520   -  CDS            UGI: UNGI_BPPB2 - Experimental evidence at protein level: Swiss-Prot protein existence level 1. This protein binds specifically and reversibly to the host uracil-DNA glycosylase, preventing removal of uracil residues from PBS2 DNA by the host uracil-excision repair system. From Bacillus phage PBS2 (Bacteriophage PBS2).
  13917..18017   -  CDS            cas9: CAS9_STRP1 - Also known as csn1 From Streptococcus pyogenes serotype M1.
  18081..18572   -  CDS            tadA: TADA_ECOLI - Also known as yfhC. Experimental evidence at protein level: Swiss-Prot protein existence level 1. Catalyzes the deamination of adenosine to inosine at the wobble position 34 of tRNA(Arg2). Essential for cell viability. From Escherichia coli (strain K12).
  18639..20636   -  promoter       Ubi promoter: maize polyubiquitin gene promoter
  20649..20674   -  misc_feature   MCS (fragment): pUC18/19 multiple cloning site
  20705..20727   -  protein_bind   lac operator (fragment): The lac repressor binds to the lac operator to inhibit transcription in E. coli. This inhibition can be relieved by adding lactose or isopropyl-β-D-thiogalactopyranoside (IPTG). lac repressor encoded by lacI
  20731..20761   -  promoter       lac promoter: promoter for the E. coli lac operon
  20776..20797   -  protein_bind   CAP binding site: CAP binding activates transcription in the presence of cAMP. E. coli catabolite activator protein
>Addgene plasmid #214254 | pGEL854 | addgene full sequence | sequence record 430693 | Addgene NGS Result
AAGGAAAGGCTATCGTTCAAGATGCCTCTGCCGACAGTGGTCCCAAAGATGGACCCCCACCCACGAGGAG
CATCGTGGAAAAAGAAGACGTTCCAACCACGTCTTCAAAGCAAGTGGATTGATGTGATATCTCCACTGAC
GTAAGGGATGACGCACAATCCCACTATCCTTCGCAAGACCCTTCCTCTATATAAGGAAGTTCATTTCATT
TGGAGAGGACACGCTGAAATCACCAGTCTCTCTCTACAAATCTATCTCTCTCGAGCTTTCGCAGATCCGG
GGGGCAATGAGATATGGTGAGCAAGGGCGAGGAGGATAACATGGCCATCATCAAGGAGTTCATGCGCTTC
AAGGTGCACATGGAGGGCTCCGTGAACGGCCACGAGTTCGAGATCGAGGGCGAGGGCGAGGGCCGCCCCT
ACGAGGGCACCCAGACCGCCAAGCTGAAGGTGACCAAGGGTGGCCCCCTGCCCTTCGCCTGGGACATCCT
GTCCCCTCAGTTCATGTACGGCTCCAAGGCCTACGTGAAGCACCCCGCCGACATCCCCGACTACTTGAAG
CTGTCCTTCCCCGAGGGCTTCAAGTGGGAGCGCGTGATGAACTTCGAGGACGGCGGCGTGGTGACCGTGA
CCCAGGACTCCTCCCTGCAGGACGGCGAGTTCATCTACAAGGTGAAGCTGCGCGGCACCAACTTCCCCTC
CGACGGCCCCGTAATGCAGAAGAAGACCATGGGCTGGGAGGCCTCCTCCGAGCGGATGTACCCCGAGGAC
GGCGCCCTGAAGGGCGAGATCAAGCAGAGGCTGAAGCTGAAGGACGGCGGCCACTACGACGCTGAGGTCA
AGACCACCTACAAGGCCAAGAAGCCCGTGCAGCTGCCCGGCGCCTACAACGTCAACATCAAGTTGGACAT
CACCTCCCACAACGAGGACTACACCATCGTGGAACAGTACGAACGCGCCGAGGGCCGCCACTCCACCGGC
GGCATGGACGAGCTTTACAAGTCGGGCGGAGGTGGCTCTGATATGAAAAAGCCTGAACTCACCGCGACGT
CTGTCGAGAAGTTTCTGATCGAAAAGTTCGACAGCGTGTCCGACCTGATGCAGCTCTCGGAGGGCGAAGA
ATCTCGTGCTTTCAGCTTCGATGTAGGAGGGCGTGGATATGTCCTGCGGGTAAATAGCTGCGCCGATGGT
TTCTACAAAGATCGTTATGTTTATCGGCACTTTGCATCGGCCGCGCTCCCGATTCCGGAAGTGCTTGACA
TTGGGGAATTCAGCGAGAGCCTGACCTATTGCATCTCCCGCCGTGCACAGGGTGTCACGTTGCAAGACCT
GCCTGAAACCGAACTGCCCGCTGTTCTGCAGCCGGTCGCGGAGGCCATGGATGCGATCGCTGCGGCCGAT
CTTAGCCAGACGAGCGGGTTCGGCCCATTCGGACCGCAAGGAATCGGTCAATACACTACATGGCGTGATT
TCATATGCGCGATTGCTGATCCCCATGTGTATCACTGGCAAACTGTGATGGACGACACCGTCAGTGCGTC
CGTCGCGCAGGCTCTCGATGAGCTGATGCTTTGGGCCGAGGACTGCCCCGAAGTCCGGCACCTCGTGCAC
GCGGATTTCGGCTCCAACAATGTCCTGACGGACAATGGCCGCATAACAGCGGTCATTGACTGGAGCGAGG
CGATGTTCGGGGATTCCCAATACGAGGTCGCCAACATCTTCTTCTGGAGGCCGTGGTTGGCTTGTATGGA
GCAGCAGACGCGCTACTTCGAGCGGAGGCATCCGGAGCTTGCAGGATCGCCACGACTCCGGGCGTATATG
CTCCGCATTGGTCTTGACCAACTCTATCAGAGCTTGGTTGACGGCAATTTCGATGATGCAGCTTGGGCGC
AGGGTCGATGCGACGCAATCGTCCGATCCGGAGCCGGGACTGTCGGGCGTACACAAATCGCCCGCAGAAG
CGCGGCCGTCTGGACCGATGGCTGTGTAGAAGTACTCGCCGATAGTGGAAACCGACGCCCCAGCACTCGT
CCGAGGGCAAAGAAATAGAGTAGATGCCGACCGGGATCTGTCGATCGACAAGCTCGAGTTTCTCCATAAT
AATGTGTGAGTAGTTCCCAGATAAGGGAATTAGGGTTCCTATAGGGTTTCGCTCATGTGTTGAGCATATA
AGAAACCCTTAGTATGTATTTGTATTTGTAAAATACTTCTATCAATAAAATTTCTAATTCCTAAAACCAA
AATCCAGTACTAAAATCCAGATCCCCCGAATTAATTCGGCGTTAATTCAGTACATTAAAAACGTCCGCAA
TGTGTTATTAAGTTGTCTAAGCGTCAATTTGTTTACACCACAATATATCCTGCCACCAGCCAGCCAACAG
CTCCCCGACCGGCAGCTCGGCACAAAATCACCACTCGATACAGGCAGCCCATCAGTCCGGGACGGCGTCA
GCGGGAGAGCCGTTGTAAGGCGGCAGACTTTGCTCATGTTACCGATGCTATTCGGAAGAACGGCAACTAA
GCTGCCGGGTTTGAAACACGGATGATCTCGCGGAGGGTAGCATGTTGATTGTAACGATGACAGAGCGTTG
CTGCCTGTGATCACCGCGGTTTCAAAATCGGCTCCGTCGATACTATGTTATACGCCAACTTTGAAAACAA
CTTTGAAAAAGCTGTTTTCTGGTATTTAAGGTTTTAGAATGCAAGGAACAGTGAATTGGAGTTCGTCTTG
TTATAATTAGCTTCTTGGGGTATCTTTAAATACTGTAGAAAAGAGGAAGGAAATAATAAATGGCTAAAAT
GAGAATATCACCGGAATTGAAAAAACTGATCGAAAAATACCGCTGCGTAAAAGATACGGAAGGAATGTCT
CCTGCTAAGGTATATAAGCTGGTGGGAGAAAATGAAAACCTATATTTAAAAATGACGGACAGCCGGTATA
AAGGGACCACCTATGATGTGGAACGGGAAAAGGACATGATGCTATGGCTGGAAGGAAAGCTGCCTGTTCC
AAAGGTCCTGCACTTTGAACGGCATGATGGCTGGAGCAATCTGCTCATGAGTGAGGCCGATGGCGTCCTT
TGCTCGGAAGAGTATGAAGATGAACAAAGCCCTGAAAAGATTATCGAGCTGTATGCGGAGTGCATCAGGC
TCTTTCACTCCATCGACATATCGGATTGTCCCTATACGAATAGCTTAGACAGCCGCTTAGCCGAATTGGA
TTACTTACTGAATAACGATCTGGCCGATGTGGATTGCGAAAACTGGGAAGAAGACACTCCATTTAAAGAT
CCGCGCGAGCTGTATGATTTTTTAAAGACGGAAAAGCCCGAAGAGGAACTTGTCTTTTCCCACGGCGACC
TGGGAGACAGCAACATCTTTGTGAAAGATGGCAAAGTAAGTGGCTTTATTGATCTTGGGAGAAGCGGCAG
GGCGGACAAGTGGTATGACATTGCCTTCTGCGTCCGGTCGATCAGGGAGGATATCGGGGAAGAACAGTAT
GTCGAGCTATTTTTTGACTTACTGGGGATCAAGCCTGATTGGGAGAAAATAAAATATTATATTTTACTGG
ATGAATTGTTTTAGTACCTAGAATGCATGACCAAAATCCCTTAACGTGAGTTTTCGTTCCACTGAGCGCT
GATGAATCCCCTAATGATTTTTATCAAAATCATTAAGTTAAGGTAGATACACATCTTGTCATATGATCAA
ATGGTTTCGCCAAAAATCAATAATCAGACAACAAAATGTGCGAACTCGATATTTTACACGACTCTCTTTA
CCAATTCTGCCCCGAATTACACTTAAAACGACTCAACAGCTTAACGTTGGCTTGCCACGCCTTACTTGAC
TGTAAAACTCTCACTCTTACCGAACTTGGCCGTAACCTGCCAACCAAAGCGAGAACAAAACATAACATCA
AACGAATCGACCGATTGTTAGGTAATCGTCACCTCCACAAAGAGCGACTCGCTGTATACCGTTGGCATGC
TAGCTTTATCTGTTCGGGCAATACGATGCCCATTGTACTTGTTGACTGGTCTGATATCCGTGAGCAAAAA
CGGCTTATGGTATTGCGAGCTTCAGTCGCACTACACGGTCGTTCTGTTACTCTTTATGAGAAAGCGTTCC
CGCTTTCAGAGCAATGTTCAAAGAAAGCTCATGACCAATTTCTAGCCGACCTTGCGAGCATTCTACCGAG
TAACACCACACCGCTCATTGTCAGTGATGCTGGCTTTAAAGTGCCATGGTATAAATCCGTTGAGAAGCTG
GGTTGGTACTGGTTAAGTCGAGTAAGAGGAAAAGTACAATATGCAGACCTAGGAGCGGAAAACTGGAAAC
CTATCAGCAACTTACATGATATGTCATCTAGTCACTCAAAGACTTTAGGCTATAAGAGGCTGACTAAAAG
CAATCCAATCTCATGCCAAATTCTATTGTATAAATCTCGCTCTAAAGGCCGAAAAAATCAGCGCTCGACA
CGGACTCATTGTCACCACCCGTCACCTAAAATCTACTCAGCGTCGGCAAAGGAGCCATGGATTCTAGCAA
CTAACTTACCTGTTGAAATTCGAACACCCAAACAACTTGTTAATATCTATTCGAAGCGAATGCAGATTGA
AGAAACCTTCCGAGACTTGAAAAGTCCTGCCTACGGACTAGGCCTACGCCATAGCCGAACGAGCAGCTCA
GAGCGTTTTGATATCATGCTGCTAATCGCCCTGATGCTTCAACTAACATGTTGGCTTGCGGGCGTTCATG
CTCAGAAACAAGGTTGGGACAAGCACTTCCAGGCTAACACAGTCAGAAATCGAAACGTACTCTCAACAGT
TCGCTTAGGCATGGAAGTTTTGCGGCATTCTGGCTACACAATAACAAGGGAAGACTTACTCGTGGCTGCA
ACCCTACTAGCTCAAAATTTATTCACACATGGTTACGCTTTGGGGAAATTATGAGGGGATCTCTCAGCAC
TGAGCGTCAGACCCCGTAGAAAAGATCAAAGGATCTTCTTGAGATCCTTTTTTTCTGCGCGTAATCTGCT
GCTTGCAAACAAAAAAACCACCGCTACCAGCGGTGGTTTGTTTGCCGGATCAAGAGCTACCAACTCTTTT
TCCGAAGGTAACTGGCTTCAGCAGAGCGCAGATACCAAATACTGTCCTTCTAGTGTAGCCGTAGTTAGGC
CACCACTTCAAGAACTCTGTAGCACCGCCTACATACCTCGCTCTGCTAATCCTGTTACCAGTGGCTGCTG
CCAGTGGCGATAAGTCGTGTCTTACCGGGTTGGACTCAAGACGATAGTTACCGGATAAGGCGCAGCGGTC
GGGCTGAACGGGGGGTTCGTGCACACAGCCCAGCTTGGAGCGAACGACCTACACCGAACTGAGATACCTA
CAGCGTGAGCTATGAGAAAGCGCCACGCTTCCCGAAGGGAGAAAGGCGGACAGGTATCCGGTAAGCGGCA
GGGTCGGAACAGGAGAGCGCACGAGGGAGCTTCCAGGGGGAAACGCCTGGTATCTTTATAGTCCTGTCGG
GTTTCGCCACCTCTGACTTGAGCGTCGATTTTTGTGATGCTCGTCAGGGGGGCGGAGCCTATGGAAAAAC
GCCAGCAACGCGGCCTTTTTACGGTTCCTGGCCTTTTGCTGGCCTTTTGCTCACATGTTCTTTCCTGCGT
TATCCCCTGATTCTGTGGATAACCGTATTACCGCCTTTGAGTGAGCTGATACCGCTCGCCGCAGCCGAAC
GACCGAGCGCAGCGAGTCAGTGAGCGAGGAAGCGGAAGAGGGCCTGATGCGGTATTTTCTCCTTACGCAT
CTGTGCGGTATTTCACACCGCATATGGTGCACTCTCAGTACAATCTGCTCTGATGCCGCATAGTTAAGCC
AGTATACACTCCGCTATCGCTACGTGACTGGGTCATGGCTGCGCCCCGACACCCGCCAACACCCGCTGAC
GCGCCCTGACGGGCTTGTCTGCTCCCGGCATCCGCTTACAGACAAGCTGTGACCGTTTCCGGGAGCTGCA
TGTGTCAGAGGTTTTCACCGTCATCACCGAAACGCGCGAGGCAGGGTGCCTTGATGTGGGCGCCGGCGGT
CGAGTGGCGACGGCGCGGCTTGTCCGCGCCCTGGTAGATTGCCTGGCCGTAGGCCAGCCATTTTTGAGCG
GCCAGCGGCCGCGATAGGCCGACGCGAAGCGGCGGGGCGTAGGGAGCGCAGCGACCGAAGGGTAGGCGCT
TTTTGCAGCTCTTGGGCTGTGCGCTGGCCAGACAGTTATGCACAGGCCAGGCGGGTTTTAAGAGTTTTAA
TAAGTTTTAAAGAGTTTTAGGCGGAAAAATCGCCTTTTTTCTCTTTTATATCAGTCACTTACATGTGTGA
CCGGTTCCCAATGTACGGCTTTGGGTTCCCAATGTACGGGTTCCGGTTCCCAATGTACGGCTTTGGGTTC
CCAATGTACGTGCTATCCACAGGAAAGAGGCCTTTTCGACCTTTTTCCCCTGCTAGGGCAATTTGCCCTA
GCATCTGCTCCGTACATTAGGAACCGGCGGATGCTTCGCCCTCGATCAGGTTGCGGTAGCGCATGACTAG
GATCGGGCCAGCCTGCCCCGCCTCCTCCTTCAAATCGTACTCCGGCAGGTCATTTGACCCGATCAGCTTG
CGCACGGTGAAACAGAACTTCTTGAACTCTCCGGCGCTGCCACTGCGTTCGTAGATCGTCTTGAACAACC
ATCTGGCTTCTGCCTTGCCTGCGGCGCGGCGTGCCAGGCGGTAGAGAAAACGGCCGATGCCGGGATCGAT
CAAAAAGTAATCGGGGTGAACCGTCAGCACGTCCGGGTTCTTGCCTTCTGTGATCTCGCGGTACATCCAA
TCAGCTAGCTCGATCTCGATGTACTCCGGCCGCCCGGTTTCGCTCTTTACGATCTTGTAGCGGCTAATCA
AGGCTTCACCCTCGGATACCGTCACCAGGCGGCCGTTCTTGGCCTTCTTCGTACGCTGCATGGCAACGTG
CGTGGTGTTTAACCGAATGCAGGTTTCTACCAGGTCGTCTTTCTGCTTTCCGCCATCGGCTCGCCGGCAG
AACTTGAGTACGTCCGCAACGTGTGGACGGAACACGCGGCCGGGCTTGTCTCCCTTCCCTTCCCGGTATC
GGTTCATGGATTCGGTTAGATGGGAAACCGCCATCAGTACCAGGTCGTAATCCCACACACTGGCCATGCC
GGCCGGCCCTGCGGAAACCTCTACGTGCCCGTCTGGAAGCTCGTAGCGGATCACCTCGCCAGCTCGTCGG
TCACGCTTCGACAGACGGAAAACGGCCACGTCCATGATGCTGCGACTATCGCGGGTGCCCACGTCATAGA
GCATCGGAACGAAAAAATCTGGTTGCTCGTCGCCCTTGGGCGGCTTCCTAATCGACGGCGCACCGGCTGC
CGGCGGTTGCCGGGATTCTTTGCGGATTCGATCAGCGGCCGCTTGCCACGATTCACCGGGGCGTGCTTCT
GCCTCGATGCGTTGCCGCTGGGCGGCCTGCGCGGCCTTCAACTTCTCCACCAGGTCATCACCCAGCGCCG
CGCCGATTTGTACCGGGCCGGATGGTTTGCGACCGCTCACGCCGATTCCTCGGGCTTGGGGGTTCCAGTG
CCATTGCAGGGCCGGCAGGCAACCCAGCCGCTTACGCCTGGCCAACCGCCCGTTCCTCCACACATGGGGC
ATTCCACGGCGTCGGTGCCTGGTTGTTCTTGATTTTCCATGCCGCCTCCTTTAGCCGCTAAAATTCATCT
ACTCATTTATTCATTTGCTCATTTACTCTGGTAGCTGCGCGATGTATTCAGATAGCAGCTCGGTAATGGT
CTTGCCTTGGCGTACCGCGTACATCTTCAGCTTGGTGTGATCCTCCGCCGGCAACTGAAAGTTGACCCGC
TTCATGGCTGGCGTGTCTGCCAGGCTGGCCAACGTTGCAGCCTTGCTGCTGCGTGCGCTCGGACGGCCGG
CACTTAGCGTGTTTGTGCTTTTGCTCATTTTCTCTTTACCTCATTAACTCAAATGAGTTTTGATTTAATT
TCAGCGGCCAGCGCCTGGACCTCGCGGGCAGCGTCGCCCTCGGGTTCTGATTCAAGAACGGTTGTGCCGG
CGGCGGCAGTGCCTGGGTAGCTCACGCGCTGCGTGATACGGGACTCAAGAATGGGCAGCTCGTACCCGGC
CAGCGCCTCGGCAACCTCACCGCCGATGCGCGTGCCTTTGATCGCCCGCGACACGACAAAGGCCGCTTGT
AGCCTTCCATCCGTGACCTCAATGCGCTGCTTAACCAGCTCCACCAGGTCGGCGGTGGCCCATATGTCGT
AAGGGCTTGGCTGCACCGGAATCAGCACGAAGTCGGCTGCCTTGATCGCGGACACAGCCAAGTCCGCCGC
CTGGGGCGCTCCGTCGATCACTACGAAGTCGCGCCGGCCGATGGCCTTCACGTCGCGGTCAATCGTCGGG
CGGTCGATGCCGACAACGGTTAGCGGTTGATCTTCCCGCACGGCCGCCCAATCGCGGGCACTGCCCTGGG
GATCGGAATCGACTAACAGAACATCGGCCCCGGCGAGTTGCAGGGCGCGGGCTAGATGGGTTGCGATGGT
CGTCTTGCCTGACCCGCCTTTCTGGTTAAGTACAGCGATAACCTTCATGCGTTCCCCTTGCGTATTTGTT
TATTTACTCATCGCATCATATACGCAGCGACCGCATGACGCAAGCTGTTTTACTCAAATACACATCACCT
TTTTAGACGGCGGCGCTCGGTTTCTTCAGCGGCCAAGCTGGCCGGCCAGGCCGCCAGCTTGGCATCAGAC
AAACCGGCCAGGATTTCATGCAGCCGCACGGTTGAGCCGTGCGCGGGCGGCTCGAACACGTACCCGGCCG
CGATCATCTCCGCCTCGATCTCTTCGGTAATGAAAAACGGTTCGTCCTGGCCGTCCTGGTGCGGTTTCAT
GCTTGTTCCTCTTGGCGTTCATTCTCGGCGGCCGCCAGGGCGTCGGCCTCGGTCAATGCGTCCTCACGGA
AGGCACCGCGCCGCCTGGCCTCGGTGGGCGTCACTTCCTCGCTGCGCTCAAGTGCGCGGTACAGGGTCGA
GCGATGCACGCCAAGCAGTGCAGCCGCCTCTTTCACGGTGCGGCCTTCCTGGTCGATCAGCTCGCGGGCG
TGCGCGATCTGTGCCGGGGTGAGGGTAGGGCGGGGGCCAAACTTCACGCCTCGGGCCTTGGCGGCCTCGC
GCCCGCTCCGGGTGCGGTCGATGATTAGGGAACGCTCGAACTCGGCAATGCCGGCGAACACGGTCAACAC
CATGCGGCCGGCCGGCGTGGTGGTGTCGGCCCACGGCTCTGCCAGGCTACGCAGGCCCGCGCCGGCCTCC
TGGATGCGCTCGGCAATGTCCAGTAGGTCGCGGGTGCTGCGGGCCAGGCGGTCTAGCCTGGTCACTGTCA
CAACGTCGCCAGGGCGTAGGTGGTCAAGCATCCTGGCCAGCTCCGGGCGGTCGCGCCTGGTGCCGGTGAT
CTTCTCGGAAAACAGCTTGGTGCAGCCGGCCGCGTGCAGTTCGGCCCGTTGGTTGGTCAAGTCCTGGTCG
TCGGTGCTGACGCGGGCATAGCCCAGCAGGCCAGCGGCGGCGCTCTTGTTCATGGCGTAATGTCTCCGGT
TCTAGTCGCAAGTATTCTACTTTATGCGACTAAAACACGCGACAAGAAAACGCCAGGAAAAGGGCAGGGC
GGCAGCCTGTCGCGTAACTTAGGACTTGTGCGACATGTCGTTTTCAGAAGACGGCTGCACTGAACGTCAG
AAGCCGACTGCACTATAGCAGCGGAGGGGTTGGATCAAAGTACTTTGATCCCGAGGGGAACCCTGTGGTT
GGCATGCACATACAAATGGACGAACGGATAAACCTTTTCACGCCCTTTTAAATATCCGATTATTCTAATA
AACGCTCTTTTCTCTTAGGTTTACCCGCCAATATATCCTGTCAAACACTGATAGTTTAAACTGAAGGCGG
GAAACGACAATCTGATCCAAGCTCAAGCTGCTCTAGCATTCGCCATTCAGGCTGCGCAACTGTTGGGAAG
GGCGATCGGTGCGGGCCTCTTCGCTATTACGCCAGCTGGCGAAAGGGGGATGTGCTGCAAGGCGATTAAG
TTGGGTAACGCCAGGGTTTTCCCAGTCACGACGTTGTAAAACGACGGCCAGTGCCACACTGAGCTCGATA
TCGGCGCGCCCCGGGAGCTCAGCGGCAAAACACACCTAGACTAGATTTGTTTTGCTAACCCAATTGATAT
TAATTATATATGATTAATATTTATATGTATATGGAATTGGTTAATAAAATGCATCTGGTTCATCAAAGAA
TTATAAAGACACGTGACATTCATTTAGGATAAGAAATATGGATGATCTCTTTCTCTTATTCAGATAATTA
GTAATTACACATAACACACAACTTTGATGCCCACATTATAGTGATTAGCATGTCACTATGTGTGCATCCT
TTTATTTCATACATTAATTAACTTGGCCAATCCAGAAGATGGACAAGTCTAGGCTCGAGTACCTGCACCA
GCCGGGAATCGAACCCGGGTCTGTACCGTGGCAGGGTACTATTCTACCACTAGACCACTGGTGCTTTGTT
GCACCGACTCGGTGCCACTTTGCTGTTTCCAGCAAAGTTGATAACGGACTAGCCTTATTTAAACTTGCTA
TGCTGTTTCCAGCATAGCTCTTAAACTGAGACCACCGGTGGAAAGCGGGCAGTGAGCGCAACGCAATTAA
TGTGAGTTAGCTCACTCATTAGGCACCCCAGGCTTTACACTTTATGCTTCCGGCTCGTATGTTGTGTGGA
ATTGTGAGCGGATAACAATTTCACACAGGAAACAGCTATGACCATGATTACGCCAAGCGCGCAATTAACC
CTCACTAAAGGGAACAAAAGCTGGAGGACCTCGAGGGGGGGCCCGGTACCCAATTCGCCCTATAGTGAGT
CGTATTACGCGCGCTCACTGGCCGTCGTTTTACAACGTCGTGACTGGGAAAACCCTGGCGTTACCCAACT
TAATCGCCTTGCAGCACATCCCCCTTTCGCCAGCTGGCGTAATAGCGAAGAGGCCCGCACCGATCGCCCT
TCCCAACAGTTGCGCAGCCTGAATGGCGAATGGGACGCGCCCTGTAGCGGCGCCCGTCTCCAGGGGGGCA
CCCGTCAGTGCATTGCGCGATGCATGCACTGCCTCCATTGCGGTCACGCCGCCACGTTTTGCAATCTTCA
CAAGTTGGCCTGTGTCCAACTGTAAGGTCTCCTGCACCAGCCGGGAATCGAACCCGGGTCTGTACCGTGG
CAGGGTACTATTCTACCACTAGACCACTGGTGCTTTGTTCCTGCAGGCTGCACACACAATTACCGAAGCA
TGGTCAGCAACTATGAACATGAAATTATAACAATACCAAGCAAGTACAGCAGAAATCAGTCAATCAAATT
ATTCCAATATGTTAGATACACGATCTAAACCACAATAACATCAGTGTACCTATCAACACCAACAGTGACC
TAACAAAATAGAGAGTCGCACCGTGCTCGAGTTCACAAAAATAATCTGCAGGTCTATGAACTACTAGAAT
TCCATCGGCAAACTGATTCAATAACTACTAGCACTATCCCGAGAGCACATAAGGCAGGTTAATTAACATA
GGCTAGAATTTACAGGTGCAACAGTTGATAAGATAGGCATAAGCAAGTAAAATATCCTGAAAGCTATGCT
ATGTAATCACTAATCAACAAGACGCAGCCCTTAGATTAAACATGAACAGAGTAGAATCTATGCAACTAGA
GGGACTGAATCAAAAACAACCTAAGCAAAATATACCTGAAGCTGCTACTTGGATCAACGAGAAAAACAGA
GACTAAATCCTACTGATTGAACAGATCGGAACAAATCACAACCCTAGCACAGTTCTACTTCTAGATCCGA
ACCAATAAATACTTGGACCACGAACAGCATCGCTCATAATCACAGATCCAGCATACCACGCGAACCCCAT
CTAACCCTGTTCAAATCTACCACAGATCGCAAAACGGAGACTAACAACAACATCTCACAATCACGAACAG
GCCGGGAAATCAAATCAAACGCGAGGAACGGAGAGGATCAGAAAATCGCATACCTTGAGAAGGCGATTCG
ACGCTTCGCTTCGAGGGGAGATTTTTTTTTCTCTGCGATTTTGGGGATTCGATTGATGGAGGAAGAGGCG
AGGAGGGGGTGGGGTATTTATAGGTGGGGAGGGGGGGACTCGTGAGTGGGCCCAGGGGTGCGGTGGGTGG
GGCCCAGTGAGAATATAGACAAATAAAGAGAGGGAGAGGCGGTTTGGGGAGTCCGTCCCCACCACGCAAA
CGCGAGAAGGAAAGAAAGGAACGGAAAGGGGGCGGGTCCAGACGGCGCCGCGGAGATATCGAGGAGGTGG
AAAGCTGATGCCGTTTGCTCACGGCGGGGTTGGTGGCCGTTAACACGCAGCGAAGCGGCGTTACTGCCGT
GTACGTTTTGTGACCTTTCGAAAGAGAGCCCCAGCCCAAGAAAGGCTGGCCAGGTTTTTTTGTACTGTGT
ACGATTACGACGGAAGAAAACATACTCGTTGTTTTGTATTGGTAGATACTGGGCCGTAGTAAAATTAGAA
TCAGTTGTTAATTGGTTATTATATATACCATCTTAAGCTACCAAAATTAATAAAGTTGTGATGGCTATGG
TATATTTTGGTAGTGAATTATATTGATTTGGTATATATTAGAATCAATCCAACCACAACACAACCAAAAA
TACCTGAAGCTCAATATTGATGGTGCTTTTCGACTATCTAGCAAATGTGGTGAATGGGGCTTTATAATTG
AAGCAGCCCAGGATGCACTTTGTGCAGAGACTGATGTGCTCCGGCGCGCCGTCCGAGCTCAGCGCTTATC
TTTAATCATATTCCATAGTCCATACCATAGCACATACAGTAGTTATATGCTGCAGAAGAGATCCAACAAA
ACATTCACAATGGATTATAGAAACATTTGTTTATTCATTATAATGTGATCTTACATTCATTTAATATTAG
AAAAAGCCACAAATTCATAACACAACAAGCCAAGAAAAAAACACAAACTTAAGCACACAAGCTTTTTATT
TGACACACCAAATATTTCATCTTCATCTTCATATACTCGAGAAGCTCACACTTTTCTTTTCTTTTTGGGC
TCAAACTCTGAACCATCAGCAGTACGCTTTGAACCTCCCGACAGCATCTTGATTTTATTCTCGCCGTTTG
AATCTTGTATTACTAACGCCCATGGCTTGTATTCTGGAGCATCGGAGGTCAATAACATCACATTCTCGTC
GGTAGACTCGTCATAAGCAGTATGCACTAGAATGTCCGATTCGGGCTTGTTGCCGATCACCTCCTCCACT
TCTTCAGGGAGCATCAGGATGCTCTCTTGGATGACCAACTGCTTCCCAGTCTCTTTCTCAATAATATCAC
TCAGGTTCGTCGAACCGCCTGACCCCCCCGACCCGCCGGATAGCATTTTGATTTTGTTCTCACCGTTAGA
GTCCTGGATGACCAACGCCCACGGCTTGTACTCAGGTGCATCAGAAGTCAAAAGCATGACATTCTCATCC
GTGCTTTCGTCGTACGCGGTATGAACAAGAATGTCAGATTCAGGCTTGTTGCCGATGACCTCCTCCACCT
CCTCCGGAAGCATGAGAATGCTCTCTTGTATAACCAGCTGTTTCCCAGTTTCCTTCTCGATTATATCTGA
GAGATTAGTAGGCCCAGGATTTTCTTCCACGTCACCGGCCTGCTTAAGTAGCGAGAAATTGGTGGCGCCT
GATCCTGCCTTCTTCTTCTTCGCCTGCCCCGCCTTCTTCGTCGCCGCTGGCCGCTTGTCGCCCCCGAGCT
GAGACAGGTCGATGCGCGTCTCGTAGAGGCCGGTAATCGACTGGTGGATGAGGGTCGCGTCCAGGACCTC
CTTAGTGCTTGTGTACCTCTTGCGATCGATAGTTGTGTCGAAGTACTTGAAAGCAGCAGGGGCGCCGAGG
TTCGTCAGGGTGAAGAGATGAATGATATTCTCAGCCTGCTCCCTGATTGGCTTGTCGCGGTGCTTGTTGT
ACGCGGAGAGGACCTTATCCAGATTCGCGTCGGCCAGGATCACGCGCTTGGAGAACTCGGAAATCTGCTC
AATGATCTCGTCGAGGTAATGCTTGTGCTGCTCGACGAACAGCTGCTTCTGCTCGTTGTCCTCGGGGCTG
CCCTTGAGCTTCTCGTAGTGGGAGGCCAGGTAGAGGAAGTTCACATACTTGGACGGCAGAGCCAGCTCGT
TCCCCTTCTGCAGCTCGCCAGCGGAAGCCAGCATCCGCTTCCTGCCGTTCTCCAGCTCGAAGAGTGAGTA
CTTGGGGAGCTTAATGATCAGGTCCTTCTTCACCTCCTTGTAGCCCTTCGCCTCCAGGAAATCGATCGGG
TTCTTCTCGAAGCTGGAGCGCTCCATAATCGTGATCCCCAGCAGCTCCTTCACGCTCTTGAGCTTCTTGG
ACTTGCCCTTCTCAACCTTCGCCACAACCAGGACCGAGTAGGCCACAGTGGGGCTGTCGAACCCGCCGTA
CTTCTTCGGATCCCAGTCCTTCTTGCGGGCGATGAGCTTGTCGCTGTTCCGCTTAGGCAGAATTGACTCC
TTAGAGAACCCGCCAGTCTGGACCTCTGTCTTCTTGACGATATTCACTTGTGGCATGGAGAGAACCTTCC
TGACGGTCGCGAAATCCCTGCCCTTGTCCCACACGATCTCCCCCGTCTCGCCGTTCGTCTCGATGAGGGG
GCGCTTCCGGATCTCGCCATTGGCCAGAGTGATCTCTGTCTTGAAGAAATTCATAATGTTAGAGTAGAAG
AAGTACTTGGCGGTAGCCTTGCCAATCTCCTGCTCCGACTTGGCGATCATCTTCCTCACATCGTAAACCT
TGTAGTCCCCGTACACGAACTCGCTCTCGAGCTTTGGGTACTTCTTGATCAGAGCTGTGCCGACCACCGC
GTTCAGGTACGCGTCATGGGCATGGTGGTAATTGTTGATCTCCCGAACCTTGTAGAACTGGAAATCCTTC
CTGAAGTCGGAGACGAGCTTTGACTTCAGGGTGATGACCTTCACCTCGCGGATCAGCTTGTCATTCTCAT
CGTACTTAGTGTTCATCCGTGAGTCGAGAATCTGCGCAACGTGCTTAGTGATCTGCCGTGTCTCGACCAG
CTGCCTCTTGATGAAGCCCGCCTTGTCCAGCTCAGAGAGCCCGCCCCTCTCAGCCTTTGTGAGGTTATCG
AACTTCCGCTGCGTGATCAGCTTGGCATTCAGGAGCTGGCGCCAGTAGTTCTTCATCTTCTTAACGACCT
CCTCTGAAGGAACATTATCAGACTTGCCCCGGTTCTTGTCCGACCTGGTGAGGACCTTGTTGTCAATGGA
GTCATCCTTCAGGAATGACTGTGGAACGATATGATCGACGTCGTAATCGCTGAGCCTGTTAATATCCAGC
TCCTGGTCCACATACATATCGCGGCCATTCTGGAGGTAGTACAGGTAGAGCTTCTCATTCTGCAGCTGCG
TGTTCTCCACCGGGTGCTCCTTGAGGATCTGGGACCCCAGCTCCTTAATGCCCTCCTCGATCCTCTTCAT
CCTCTCGCGTGAGTTCTTCTGGCCCTTCTGCGTGGTCTGATTCTCCCGGGCCATCTCAATGACGATGTTC
TCAGGCTTGTGCCTGCCCATGACCTTCACCAGCTCGTCCACAACCTTCACGGTCTGCAGAATCCCCTTCT
TGATAGCTGGCGAGCCAGCGAGGTTCGCGATATGCTCGTGCAGCGAGTCCCCCTGGCCGCTCACCTGAGC
CTTCTGGATATCCTCCTTGAATGTGAGGCTGTCATCGTGAATCAGCTGCATGAAATTGCGGTTCGCGAAG
CCATCGCTCTTCAGGAAGTCGAGGATCGTCTTCCCGGACTGCTTGTCCCGAATGCCGTTGATGAGCTTCC
TGCTCAGCCTCCCCCAGCCGGTGTACCTCCTCCTCTTGAGCTGCTTCATGACCTTGTCATCGAAGAGATG
GGCGTAAGTCTTCAGGCGCTCCTCGATCATCTCCCGGTCCTCGAACAGAGTGAGTGTCAGCACAATGTCC
TCGAGGATATCCTCATTCTCCTCGTTGTCCAGGAAGTCCTTATCCTTAATGATCTTCAGGAGATCGTGGT
AGGTCCCCAGGGAGGCGTTGAAGCGGTCCTCAACGCCAGAGATCTCGACCGAATCGAAGCACTCAATCTT
CTTGAAGTAGTCCTCCTTGAGCTGCTTAACCGTGACCTTCCGGTTGGTCTTGAACAGGAGGTCCACGATG
GCCTTCTTCTGCTCCCCAGACAGGAAAGCCGGCTTCCTCATGCCCTCGGTCACATACTTCACCTTAGTCA
GCTCGTTGTAGACTGTGAAGTACTCGTACAGGAGCGAGTGCTTAGGGAGCACCTTCTCATTTGGCAGGTT
CTTGTCGAAATTCGTCATCCTCTCGATGAACGACTGAGCGCTAGCGCCCTTGTCGACCACCTCCTCGAAG
TTCCACGGCGTGATCGTCTCCTCTGACTTGCGGGTCATCCAAGCGAAGCGGGAGTTGCCCCTAGCGAGTG
GGCCGACGTAGTACGGGATCCTGAAAGTCAGAATCTTCTCGATCTTCTCGCGGTTATCCTTGAGGAAAGG
GTAGAAGTCCTCCTGCCTCCTCAGGATAGCGTGCAGCTCCCCGAGATGAATCTGGTGTGGGATGCTGCCG
TTATCGAATGTCCGCTGCTTCCTCAGGAGGTCCTCGCGATTGAGCTTCACCAGCAGCTCCTCCGTGCCGT
CCATCTTCTCCAGAATCGGCTTGATGAACTTGTAGAACTCCTCCTGAGAGGCCCCGCCGTCAATGTACCC
AGCGTAGCCGTTCTTCGACTGATCGAAGAAGATCTCCTTGTACTTCTCGGGGAGCTGCTGCCTGACCAGC
GCCTTCAGGAGGGTCAGATCCTGATGGTGCTCGTCGTAGCGCTTGATCATGGAGGCTGAGAGCGGAGCCT
TCGTAATCTCGGTGTTCACCCTGAGAATATCAGACAGGAGGATGGCGTCCGACAGATTCTTGGCAGCGAG
GAACAGGTCCGCGTACTGATCGCCGATCTGGGCCAGGAGGTTATCCAGGTCATCGTCGTATGTGTCCTTG
GAGAGCTGCAGCTTGGCGTCCTCAGCGAGATCGAAATTCGACTTGAAGTTGGGCGTGAGCCCCAGGCTGA
GCGCAATGAGATTCCCGAACAGGCCGTTCTTCTTCTCGCCCGGCAGCTGGGCGATCAGGTTCTCGAGGCG
CCGAGACTTCGAGAGCCTAGCGGACAGGATAGCCTTCGCGTCGACGCCTGACGCATTAATGGGGTTCTCC
TCGAAGAGCTGGTTGTACGTCTGCACGAGCTGGATGAACAGCTTGTCAACATCGCTATTGTCCGGGTTGA
GATCCCCCTCGATCAGGAAATGGCCCCTGAACTTAATCATGTGGGCCAGAGCGAGGTAGATCAGGCGGAG
GTCCGCCTTATCTGTGGAGTCCACGAGCTTCTTCCGCAGATGGTAGATCGTAGGGTACTTCTCGTGGTAG
GCAACCTCGTCGACAATGTTGCCGAAGATTGGATGCCGCTCGTGCTTCTTATCCTCCTCCACGAGGAATG
ACTCCTCCAGCCTGTGGAAGAAAGAATCGTCAACCTTCGCCATCTCGTTGGAGAAAATCTCCTGCAGGTA
GCAGATGCGATTCTTCCTGCGCGTGTACCGCCTGCGGGCGGTGCGCTTGAGCCGCGTAGCCTCAGCCGTC
TCGCCGCTGTCGAACAGGAGAGCGCCAATGAGATTCTTCTTGATGGAATGCCGATCGGTGTTGCCCAGGA
CCTTGAACTTCTTTGAGGGCACCTTGTACTCGTCGGTGATCACGGCCCAGCCAACAGAGTTAGTCCCAAT
AGCGAGGCCGATCGAGTACTTCTTGTCAGCAGCTGGCACCCCGTGGATGCCAACCTTCCTCTTCTTCTTC
GGAGCCATCGAACCGTTGATGGAGCTCTGGGCCTTCTTCTGAGCATTGAACACCTGTCTAGGCATCCGAT
AGAAATCGCACAGCAGGGCGGCACATTCATCTGCCAGGATTCCCTCGGTAATTTCGACGCGGTGATTCAT
GCCGGGGTAGTTCAGCACGTTCATCAGGGAGCCTGCGGCGCCTCTTTTTGAGTTCCTCACGCCAAACACC
ACGCGGCCGATCCTAGAGTGGATCATGGCGCCGGCGCACATCACGCAAGGCTCGAATGTCACGTACAGGG
TGGCGTCAATCAGTCTGTAGTTCTGCATGACCAGGCCGCCCTGTCTCAGGGCCATAATTTCGGCATGGGC
TGTTGGGTCGTGCAGGCCGATGGCTCTGAGCCAGCCCTCGCCGATCACTCTATTGTTCAGCACCAGCACG
GCTCCCACAGGCACCTCCCTCTCATCCCGTGCCCTCTTGGCCAGGGTCAGGGCATGTCTCATCCAGTACT
CGTGGGAAAACTCCACCTCAGAGACTTTCCGCTTCTTCTTTGGTGACTCGAACTCGCTTCCGTCGGCTGT
CCGTTTCATTCCTGCAGGCTGCAGAAGTAACACCAAACAACAGGGTGAGCATCGACAAAAGAAACAGTAC
CAAGCAAATAAATAGCGTATGAAGGCAGGGCTAAAAAAATCCACATATAGCTGCTGCATATGCCATCATC
CAAGTATATCAAGATCAAAATAATTATAAAACATACTTGTTTATTATAATAGATAGGTACTCAAGGTTAG
AGCATATGAATAGATGCTGCATATGCCATCATGTATATGCATCAGTAAAACCCACATCAACATGTATACC
TATCCTAGATCGATATTTCCATCCATCTTAAACTCGTAACTATGAAGATGTATGACACACACATACAGTT
CCAAAATTAATAAATACACCAGGTAGTTTGAAACAGTATTCTACTCCGATCTTGAACGAATGAACGACCG
CCCAACCACACCACATCATCACAACCAAGCGAACAAAAAGCATCTCTGTATATGCATCAGTAAAACCCGC
ATCAACATGTATACCTATCCTAGATCGATATTTCCATCCATCATCTTCAATTCGTAACTATGAATATGTA
TGGCACACACATACAGATCCAAAATTAATAAATCCACCAGGTAGTTTGAAACAGAATTAATTCTACTCCG
ATCTTGAACGACCGCCCAACCAGACCACATCATCACAACCAAGACAAAAAAAAGCATGAAAAGATGACCC
GACAAACAAGTGCACGGCATATATTGAAATAAAGGAAAAGGGCAAACCAAACCCTATGCAACGAAACAAA
AAAAATCATGAAATCGATCCCGTCTGCGGAACGGCTAGAGCCATCCCAGGATTCCCCAAAGAGAAACACT
GGCAAGTTAGCAATCAGAACGTGTCTGACGTACAGGTCGCATCCGTGTACGAACGCTAGTAGCACGGATC
TAACACAAACACGGATCTAACACAAACATGAACAGAAGTAGAACTACCGGGCCCTAACCATGGACCGGAA
CGCCGATCTTGAGAAGGTAGAGAGGGGGGGGGGGGAGGACGAGCGGCGTACCTTGAAGCGGAGGTGCCGA
CGGGTGGATTTGGGGGAGTTCTGGTTGTGTGTGTGTGCGCTCCGAACAACACGAGGTTGGGGAAAGAGGG
TGTGGAGGGGGTGTCTATTTATTACGGCGGGCGAGGAAGGGAAAGCGAAGGAGCGGTGGGAAAGGAATCC
CCCGTAGCTGCCGGTGCCGTGAGAGGAGGAGGAGGCCGCCTGCCGTGCCGGCTCACGTCTGCCGCTCCGC
CACGCAATTTCTGGATGCCGACAGCGGAGCAAGTCCAACGGTGGAGCGGAACTCTCGAGAGGGGTCCAGA
GGCAGCGACAGAGATGCCGTGCCGTCTGCTTCGCTTGGCCCGACGCGACGCTGCTGGTTCGCTGGTTGGT
GTCCGTTAGACTCGTCGACGGCGTTTAACAGGCTGGCATTATCTACTCGAAACAAGAAAAATGTTTCCTT
AGTTTTTTTAATTTCTTAAAGGGTATTTGTTTAATTTTTAGTCACTTTATTTTATTCTATTTTATATCTA
AATTATTAAATAAAAAAACTAAAATAGAGTTTTAGTTTTCTTAATTTAGAGGCTAAAATAGAATAAAATA
GATGTACTAAAAAAATTAGTCTATAAAAACCATTAACCCTAAACCCTAAATGGATGTACTAATAAAATGG
ATGAAGTATTATATAGGTGAAGCTATTTGCAAAAAAAAAGGAGAACACATGCACACTAAAAAGATAAAAC
TGTAGAGTCCTGTTGTCAAAATACTCAATTGTCCTTTAGACCATGTCTAACTGTTCATTTATATGATTCT
CTAAAACACTGATATTATTGTAGTACTATAGATTATATTATTCGTAGAGTAAAGTTTAAATATATGTATA
AAGATAGATAAACTGCACTTCAAACAAGTGTGACAAAAAAAATATGTGGTAATTTTTTATAACTTAGACA
TGCAATGCTCACCTTATCTCAAGAGAGGGGCACGACCGGGTCACGCTGCACTGCAGCTCCGGCGCGCCGA
TCCCCGGGTACCGAGCTCGAATTCGTAATCATGTCATAGCTGTTTCCTGTGTGAAATTGTTATCCGCTCA
CAATTCCACACAACATACGAGCCGGAAGCATAAAGTGTAAAGCCTGGGGTGCCTAATGAGTGAGCTAACT
CACATTAATTGCGTTGCGC
